>Addgene plasmid #200442 | 3xFlag-CEP83 | addgene full sequence | sequence record 408797 | Addgene NGS Result
CGCCATTCTGCCTGGGGACGTCGGAGCAAGCTTGATTTAGGTGACACTATAGACTTGTTCTTTTTGCAGG
ATCTACCATGGACTACAAAGACCATGACGGTGATTATAAAGATCATGACATCGATTACAAGGATGACGAT
GACAAGGGATCCATGGACACATTTCCTAGCCTATTTCCACCTGGAGGAGATAGTAGGCTGAATCCTGAGC
CTGAGTTCCAAAATATGTTAATTGATGAAAGGGTACGCTGTGAACATCATAAACATAATTATCAGGCTCT
GAAAATTGAACACAAAAGGTTGCAGGAAGAATATGTAAAATCACAAAATGAACTTAAACGTGTATTAATT
GAAAAGCAAGCAAGCCAGGAAAAATTCCAACTGCTCCTTGAAGACTTAAGGGGAGAATTAGTAGAGAAAG
CTAGAGACATAGAAAAAATGAAACTGCAGGTACTAACACCACAAAAATTGGAATTGGTAAAAGCCCAACT
ACAACAAGAATTAGAAGCTCCAATGCGAGAACGTTTTCGGACTCTTGATGAAGAAGTGGAAAGGTACAGA
GCTGAGTATAACAAGCTGCGCTACGAGTATACATTTCTCAAGTCAGAGTTTGAACACCAGAAAGAAGAGT
TTACTCGGGTTTCAGAAGAAGAGAAAATGAAATACAAGTCAGAGGTTGCACGACTGGAGAAGGACAAAGA
GGAGCTACATAACCAGCTGCTTAGTGTTGATCCCACGAGAGACAGCAAACGAATGGAGCAACTTGTTCGA
GAAAAAACCCATTTGCTTCAGAAATTGAAAAGTTTAGAGGCTGAAGTAGCAGAATTAAGGGCTGAGAAAG
AAAATTCTGGTGCTCAGGTAGAAAATGTCCAAAGAATACAGGTGAGGCAGTTGGCTGAGATGCAGGCTAC
ACTCAGATCCTTGGAGGCTGAAAAGCAGTCAGCTAAACTACAAGCTGAGCGTTTAGAAAAAGAACTACAA
TCAAGCAATGAACAGAATACCTGCTTAATCAGCAAACTGCATAGAGCTGACCGAGAAATCAGCACACTGG
CCAGTGAAGTGAAAGAGCTTAAACATGCAAACAAACTAGAAATAACTGACATCAAACTGGAGGCAGCAAG
AGCTAAGAGTGAGCTCGAAAGAGAAAGGAATAAGATCCAAAGTGAACTTGATGGATTGCAGTCAGACAAT
GAAATTCTCAAGTCAACTGTTGAACACCACAAAGCGCTCTTAGTGGAAAAAGATCGTGAATTAATACGTA
AAGTACAAGCTGCCAAGGAAGAAGGTTACCAGAAACTCATGGTCTTACAAGATGAAAAGCTAGAACTTGA
GAACAGATTATCAGACTTAGAGAAGATGAAGGTGGAGCGTGATGTCTGGAGGCAGTCGGAAAAGGAGCAG
TGTGAGGAGAAGCTGCGGGCCTCCCAGATGGCAGAGGAGGCAGCCCGCAGGGAGCTGCAGAGCACTAGGT
TAAAACTTCAACAACAAATTGTGAATACCGAAAAAGCAGAAAAAGAAAAACTTGAAAATTCTGAACTGAA
ACAGCAAATCAGTCATTTGCAGATCCAAGTGACCTCACTGACACAGTCGGAGAACGACTTACTGAATTCA
AACCACATGCTGAAGGACATGGTGGAGAGACTAAAACAAGAATGCCGAAATTTAAGGAGCCAAGCTGAGA
AAGCACAACTAGACGTTGAAAAGACACTGGAGGAAAAACAGATCCAGTGGTTGGAAGAAAAGCACAAGCT
CCATGAGCGAATCACAGACAGAGAAGAAAAGTATAACCAAGCCAAGGAAAAGCTACAGCGCGCAGCGACT
GCTCAGAAAAAGAGAAAATCTCTTCATGAGAACAAATTGAAGAGACTACAGGAGAAAGTAGAAGTCTTGG
AGGCAAAGAAAGAAGAACTAGAAACAGAAAACCAGGTGCTAAATAGACAAAATGTTCCATTTGAAGAATA
TACAAGGCTTCAAAAACGACTAAAGGACATACAGAGAAGACATAATGAATTTCGAAGTCTAATTTTGGTT
CCTAACATGCCTCCAACAGCATCGATTAGTCCTGCTAACTTCCAGTCCGCAGTGACAGTTCCTGGAGCGG
AACTCTCTTTTCCCCCTCATCTGCAGGAGGAACAACATCAAAGAGAGCTCTCTCTCCTTCGCAAAAGACT
GGAAGAACTGGAGACTACACAAAGAAAACAACTGGAGGAGCTTGGGTCTCCTGGGGAGTGACTCGAGCCT
CTAGAACTATAGTGAGTCGTATTACGTAGATCCAGACATGATAAGATACATTGATGAGTTTGGACAAACC
ACAACTAGAATGCAGTGAAAAAAATGCTTTATTTGTGAAATTTGTGATGCTATTGCTTTATTTGTAACCA
TTATAAGCTGCAATAAACAAGTTAACAACAACAATTGCATTCATTTTATGTTTCAGGTTCAGGGGGAGGT
GTGGGAGGTTTTTTAATTCGCGGCCGCGGCGCCAATGCATTGGGCCCGGTACCCAGCTTTTGTTCCCTTT
AGTGAGGGTTAATTGCGCGCTTGGCGTAATCATGGTCATAGCTGTTTCCTGTGTGAAATTGTTATCCGCT
CACAATTCCACACAACATACGAGCCGGGAGCATAAAGTGTAAAGCCTGGGGTGCCTAATGAGTGAGCTAA
CTCACATTAATTGCGTTGCGCTCACTGCCCGCTTTCCAGTCGGGAAACCTGTCGTGCCAGCTGCATTAAT
GAATCGGCCAACGCGCGGGGAGAGGCGGTTTGCGTATTGGGCGCTCTTCCGCTTCCTCGCTCACTGACTC
GCTGCGCTCGGTCGTTCGGCTGCGGCGAGCGGTATCAGCTCACTCAAAGGCGGTAATACGGTTATCCACA
GAATCAGGGGATAACGCAGGAAAGAACATGTGAGCAAAAGGCCAGCAAAAGGCCAGGAACCGTAAAAAGG
CCGCGTTGCTGGCGTTTTTCCATAGGCTCCGCCCCCCTGACGAGCATCACAAAAATCGACGCTCAAGTCA
GAGGTGGCGAAACCCGACAGGACTATAAAGATACCAGGCGTTTCCCCCTGGAAGCTCCCTCGTGCGCTCT
CCTGTTCCGACCCTGCCGCTTACCGGATACCTGTCCGCCTTTCTCCCTTCGGGAAGCGTGGCGCTTTCTC
ATAGCTCACGCTGTAGGTATCTCAGTTCGGTGTAGGTCGTTCGCTCCAAGCTGGGCTGTGTGCACGAACC
CCCCGTTCAGCCCGACCGCTGCGCCTTATCCGGTAACTATCGTCTTGAGTCCAACCCGGTAAGACACGAC
TTATCGCCACTGGCAGCAGCCACTGGTAACAGGATTAGCAGAGCGAGGTATGTAGGCGGTGCTACAGAGT
TCTTGAAGTGGTGGCCTAACTACGGCTACACTAGAAGAACAGTATTTGGTATCTGCGCTCTGCTGAAGCC
AGTTACCTTCGGAAAAAGAGTTGGTAGCTCTTGATCCGGCAAACAAACCACCGCTGGTAGCGGTGGTTTT
TTTGTTTGCAAGCAGCAGATTACGCGCAGAAAAAAAGGATCTCAAGAAGATCCTTTGATCTTTTCTACGG
GGTCTGACGCTCAGTGGAACGAAAACTCACGTTAAGGGATTTTGGTCATGAGATTATCAAAAAGGATCTT
CACCTAGATCCTTTTAAATTAAAAATGAAGTTTTAAATCAATCTAAAGTATATATGAGTAAACTTGGTCT
GACAGTTACCAATGCTTAATCAGTGAGGCACCTATCTCAGCGATCTGTCTATTTCGTTCATCCATAGTTG
CCTGACTCCCCGTCGTGTAGATAACTACGATACGGGAGGGCTTACCATCTGGCCCCAGTGCTGCAATGAT
ACCGCGAGACCCACGCTCACCGGCTCCAGATTTATCAGCAATAAACCAGCCAGCCGGAAGGGCCGAGCGC
AGAAGTGGTCCTGCAACTTTATCCGCCTCCATCCAGTCTATTAATTGTTGCCGGGAAGCTAGAGTAAGTA
GTTCGCCAGTTAATAGTTTGCGCAACGTTGTTGCCATTGCTACAGGCATCGTGGTGTCACGCTCGTCGTT
TGGTATGGCTTCATTCAGCTCCGGTTCCCAACGATCAAGGCGAGTTACATGATCCCCCATGTTGTGCAAA
AAAGCGGTTAGCTCCTTCGGTCCTCCGATCGTTGTCAGAAGTAAGTTGGCCGCAGTGTTATCACTCATGG
TTATGGCAGCACTGCATAATTCTCTTACTGTCATGCCATCCGTAAGATGCTTTTCTGTGACTGGTGAGTA
CTCAACCAAGTCATTCTGAGAATAGTGTATGCGGCGACCGAGTTGCTCTTGCCCGGCGTCAATACGGGAT
AATACCGCGCCACATAGCAGAACTTTAAAAGTGCTCATCATTGGAAAACGTTCTTCGGGGCGAAAACTCT
CAAGGATCTTACCGCTGTTGAGATCCAGTTCGATGTAACCCACTCGTGCACCCAACTGATCTTCAGCATC
TTTTACTTTCACCAGCGTTTCTGGGTGAGCAAAAACAGGAAGGCAAAATGCCGCAAAAAAGGGAATAAGG
GCGACACGGAAATGTTGAATACTCATACTCTTCCTTTTTCAATATTATTGAAGCATTTATCAGGGTTATT
GTCTCATGAGCGGATACATATTTGAATGTATTTAGAAAAATAAACAAATAGGGGTTCCGCGCACATTTCC
CCGAAAAGTGCCACCTAAATTGTAAGCGTTAATATTTTGTTAAAATTCGCGTTAAATTTTTGTTAAATCA
GCTCATTTTTTAACCAATAGGCCGAAATCGGCAAAATCCCTTATAAATCAAAAGAATAGACCGAGATAGG
GT
[37 nt withheld, positions 4833-4869]
AAAGAACGTGGACTCCAACGTCAAAGG
[49 nt withheld, positions 4897-4945]
T
[91 nt withheld, positions 4947-5037]
G
[124 nt withheld, positions 5039-5162]
CCCATTCGCCATTCAGGCTGCGCAACTGTTGGGAAGGGCGATCGGTGCGGGCCTCTTCGCTATTACGCCA
GTCGACCGCCAATTCAATATGGCGTATATGGACTCATGCCAATTCAATATGGTGGATCTGGACCTGTGCC
AATTCAATATGGCGTATATGGACTCGTGCCAATTCAATATGGTGGATCTGGACCCCAGCCAATTCAATAT
GGCGGACTTGGCACCATGCCAATTCAATATGGCGGACCTGGCACTGTGCCAACTGGGGAGGGGTCTACTT
GGCACGGTGCCAAGTTTGAGGAGGGGTCTTGGCCCTGTGCCAAGTCCGCCATATTGAATTGGCATGGTGC
CAATAATGGCGGCCATATTGGCTATATGCCAGGATCAATATATAGGCAATATCCAATATGGCCCTATGCC
AATATGGCTATTGGCCAGGTTCAATACTATGTATTGGCCCTATGCCATATAGTATTCCATATATGGGTTT
TCCTATTGACGTAGATAGCCCCTCCCAATGGGCGGTCCCATATACCATATATGGGGCTTCCTAATACCGC
CCATAGCCACTCCCCCATTGACGTCAATGGTCTCTATATATGGTCTTTCCTATTGACGTCATATGGGCGG
TCCTATTGACGTATATGGCGCCTCCCCCATTGACGTCAATTACGGTAAATGGCCCGCCTGGCTCAATGCC
CATTGACGTCAATAGGACCACCCACCATTGACGTCAATGGGATGGCTCATTGCCCATTCATATCCGTTCT
CACGCCCCCTATTGACGTCAATGACGGTAAATGGCCCACTTGGCAGTACATCAATATCTATTAATAGTAA
CTTGGCAAGTACATTACTATTGGAAGTACGCCAGGGTACATTGGCAGTACTCCCATTGACGTCAATGGCG
GTAAATGGCCCGCGATGGCTGCCAAGTACATCCCCATTGACGTCAATGGGGAGGGGCAATGACGCAAATG
GGCGTTCCATTGACGTAAATGGGCGGTAGGCGTGCCTAATGGGAGGTCTATATAAGCAATGCTCGTTTAG
GGAAC
Features (pLannotate 1.2.2; 16 found; start..end, strand, type, name):
     35..53      +  promoter       SP6 promoter: promoter for bacteriophage SP6 RNA polymerase
     81..146     +  CDS            3xFLAG: three tandem FLAG® epitope tags, followed by an enterokinase cleavage site
    153..2228    +  CDS            Cep83: CEP83_MOUSE - Also known as Ccdc41. Experimental evidence at protein level: Swiss-Prot protein existence level 1. Component of the distal appendage region of the centriole involved in the initiation of primary cilium assembly. May collaborate with IFT20 in the trafficking of ciliary membrane proteins from the Golgi complex to the cilium during the initiation of primary cilium assembly. From Mus musculus (Mouse).
   2247..2264    -  promoter       T7 promoter (fragment): promoter for bacteriophage T7 RNA polymerase
   2269..2403    -  polyA_signal   SV40 poly(A) signal: SV40 polyadenylation signal
   2516..2534    -  promoter       T3 promoter: promoter for bacteriophage T3 RNA polymerase
   2579..2595    -  protein_bind   lac operator: The lac repressor binds to the lac operator to inhibit transcription in E. coli. This inhibition can be relieved by adding lactose or isopropyl-β-D-thiogalactopyranoside (IPTG). lac repressor encoded by lacI
   2603..2633    -  promoter       lac promoter: promoter for the E. coli lac operon
   2648..2669    -  protein_bind   CAP binding site: CAP binding activates transcription in the presence of cAMP. E. coli catabolite activator protein
   2682..2774    -  CDS            lacI (fragment): lac repressor; lacI; The lac repressor binds to the lac operator to inhibit transcription in E. coli. This inhibition can be relieved by adding lactose or isopropyl-β-D-thiogalactopyranoside (IPTG).
   2957..3545    -  rep_origin     ori: high-copy-number ColE1/pMB1/pBR322/pUC origin of replication
   3716..4576    -  CDS            AmpR: β-lactamase; bla; confers resistance to ampicillin, carbenicillin, and related antibiotics
   4577..4681    -  promoter       AmpR promoter: bla
   4734..5162    -  rep_origin     f1 ori (sequence partly withheld): f1 bacteriophage origin of replication; arrow indicates direction of (+) strand synthesis
   5167..5233    -  CDS            lacZα (fragment): LacZα fragment of β-galactosidase; lacZ fragment
   5240..6217    +  promoter       CMV IE94 promoter: enhancer/promoter region of simian cytomegalovirus major immediate early transcription unit IE94
