[The description below was written by a language model from this plasmid's Addgene catalogue record and pLannotate feature annotations shown in this document.]
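Description:
3xFlag-CEP83 is a 6.2 kb mammalian expression plasmid built on the pCS2+N-3xFlag cloning vector, a pCS2+ derivative that supplies an N-terminal triple FLAG epitope. It is propagated in E. coli through a high-copy ColE1/pUC-type origin and selected with ampicillin via the β-lactamase gene. An f1 phage origin and remnants of the lac region (lac promoter and operator, CAP site, lacI and lacZα fragments) are carried over from the backbone and have no role in expression of the insert.

The payload is a roughly 2.1 kb CEP83 (also called CCDC41) coding sequence cloned between EcoRI and XhoI, in frame behind the 3xFLAG tag, which also includes an enterokinase cleavage site. Transcription in mammalian cells is driven by the simian CMV IE94 enhancer/promoter, which reads across the plasmid's numbering origin into the tagged open reading frame. An SV40 polyadenylation signal lies downstream of the insert. An SP6 promoter sits just upstream of the tag, so the fusion could also be transcribed in vitro, as is typical of pCS2+ vectors; a T7 promoter fragment and a T3 promoter lie downstream in the opposite orientation.

The record is inconsistent about species: the catalogue species field lists human, whereas the stated purpose and the sequence-based annotation both identify the insert as mouse Cep83. CEP83 is a component of the centriolar distal appendages involved in initiating primary cilium assembly. The plasmid provides FLAG-tagged protein in transfected cells, which would suit antibody-based detection, localisation or pull-down, although the record names no specific application.
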