Addgene plasmid #200442: 3xFlag-CEP83
Purpose: Expresses 3xFlag-tagged mouse CEP83 in mammalian cells
Depositing lab: Ken-Ichi Takemaru. Depositing organization: Stony Brook University.
Backbone
  Vector backbone: pCS2+N-3xFlag Cloning Vector (#196651)
  Backbone size w/o insert (bp): 4160
  Total vector size (bp): 6217
  Vector type: Mammalian Expression
Growth in bacteria
  Bacterial resistance: Ampicillin, 100 μg/mL
  Growth temperature: 37°C
  Growth strain: DH5alpha
  Copy number: High Copy
Gene/Insert
  Gene/Insert name: CEP83 (alt name: CCDC41)
  Species: H. sapiens (human)
  Insert size (bp): 2079
  Entrez Gene: CCDC41 (a.k.a. MGC149726, NY-REN-58)
  Promoter: CMV
  Tag / fusion protein: 3xFlag (N terminal on backbone)
  Cloning method: Restriction Enzyme; 5′ cloning site EcoRI (not destroyed); 3′ cloning site XhoI (not destroyed)
  Sequencing primers: 5′ GCGTGCCTAATGGGAGGTCT (CSF); 3′ CACTGCATTCTAGTTCTGGT (CSR)
Terms and licenses: Academic/Nonprofit Terms; Industry Terms: Not Available to Industry
How to cite: 3xFlag-CEP83 was a gift from Ken-Ichi Takemaru (Addgene plasmid # 200442 ; http://n2t.net/addgene:200442 ; RRID:Addgene_200442)
